Addgene plasmid #84025: GUT BuGZ delta ZF1
Purpose: Expression of GFP tagged mutant BuGZ in human cells
Depositing lab: Patrick Paddison. Depositing organization: Fred Hutchinson Cancer Center. Publication: BuGZ is required for Bub3 stability, Bub1 kinetochore function, and chromosome alignment. Toledo CM, Herman JA, Olsen JB, Ding Y, Corrin P, Girard EJ, Olson JM, Emili A, DeLuca JG, Paddison PJ. Dev Cell. 2014 Feb 10;28(3):282-94. doi: 10.1016/j.devcel.2013.12.014. Epub 2014 Jan 23. PubMed 24462187.
Backbone
  Vector backbone: pGIPZ
  Backbone manufacturer: Open Biosystems
  Backbone size w/o insert (bp): 10381
  Vector type: Mammalian Expression, Lentiviral
  Selectable markers: Puromycin
Growth in bacteria
  Bacterial resistance: Ampicillin and Bleocin (Zeocin), 100 & 50 μg/mL
  Growth temperature: 37°C
  Growth strain: NEB Stable
  Copy number: High Copy
Gene/Insert
  Gene/Insert name: BuGZ (alt name: ZNF207)
  Species: H. sapiens (human)
  Insert size (bp): 3134
  Mutation: delta 13-34; Q394R
  GenBank ID: 7756
  Entrez Gene: ZNF207 (a.k.a. BuGZ, hBuGZ)
  Promoter: UCOE / SFFV
  Tag / fusion protein: TurboGFP (N terminal on insert)
  Cloning method: Gibson Cloning
  Sequencing primers: 5′ GFP seq for; 3′ pCDH-rev
Resource information
  A portion of this plasmid was derived from a plasmid made by: Human ZNF207 (BuGZ) cDNA (full length) obtained from Open Biosystems (# MHS1011-202826090).
Terms and licenses: Academic/Nonprofit Terms; Industry Terms: Not Available to Industry
Depositor comments: Parental vector (pGIPZ containing a non-silencing control hairpin) was cut with XbaI + NotI to remove the CMV promoter and TurboGFP. UCOE / SFFV enhancer promoter complex and mutant ORF with N-terminal TurboGFP were PCR amplified and Gibson cloned into the cut vector.
How to cite: GUT BuGZ delta ZF1 was a gift from Patrick Paddison (Addgene plasmid # 84025 ; http://n2t.net/addgene:84025 ; RRID:Addgene_84025)
