[The description below was written by a language model from this plasmid's Addgene catalogue record and pLannotate feature annotations shown in this document.]
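Description:
GUT BuGZ delta ZF1 is a lentiviral mammalian expression plasmid built on the pGIPZ backbone for producing a TurboGFP-tagged mutant of human BuGZ (ZNF207) in human cells. It is maintained in E. coli through a high-copy ColE1/pUC-type origin with ampicillin resistance, plus an EM7-driven BleoR cassette that allows Zeocin co-selection; an f1 origin is also present. The viral framework is HIV-1 derived: a truncated 5' LTR, Ψ packaging signal with a gag fragment, RRE for Rev-dependent export, cPPT/CTS, WPRE, and a self-inactivating ΔU3 3' LTR, so the region between the LTRs can be packaged and integrated into target cells without regenerating an active viral promoter.

According to the depositor, the CMV promoter and TurboGFP of a parental pGIPZ carrying a non-silencing control hairpin were excised and replaced by Gibson assembly with a UCOE/SFFV enhancer-promoter unit and the fusion ORF. The feature table annotates the SFFV promoter but not the UCOE, which presumably lies in the unannotated stretch upstream of it. SFFV drives TurboGFP fused to the N terminus of BuGZ, which lacks residues 13–34 (the "delta ZF1" of the name, implying removal of the first zinc finger) and carries a Q394R substitution. An EMCV IRES downstream links PuroR to the same transcript, so puromycin selection enriches for cells expressing the fusion. The miR-30a flanking sequences retained from pGIPZ follow PuroR, consistent with the control hairpin context remaining in place. An SV40 promoter-driven HygR cassette is also annotated outside the LTRs, though only puromycin is listed as a selectable marker. The construct suits structure-function studies of BuGZ, with GFP fluorescence reporting expression and localization of the mutant protein.
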