Features (pLannotate 1.2.2; 35 found; start..end, strand, type, name):
    377..634     +  LTR            5' LTR (truncated): truncated 5' long terminal repeat (LTR) from HIV-1
    681..806     +  misc_feature   HIV-1 Ψ: packaging signal of human immunodeficiency virus type 1
    790..1128    +  CDS            HIV-1 gag (fragment): gag protein from human immunodeficiency virus 1; gag
   1303..1536    +  misc_feature   RRE: The Rev response element (RRE) of HIV-1 allows for Rev-dependent mRNA export from the nucleus to the cytoplasm.
   1913..2013    +  CDS            Rev (fragment): human immunodeficiency virus 1 (HIV-1) Rev protein; rev; enhances nuclear export of unspliced and incompletely spliced viral mRNAs
   2063..2180    +  misc_feature   cPPT/CTS: central polypurine tract and central termination sequence of HIV-1
   2245..2619    -  CDS            BleoR: antibiotic-binding protein; Sh ble from Streptoalloteichus hindustanus; confers resistance to bleomycin, phleomycin, and Zeocin™
   2639..2686    -  promoter       EM7 promoter: synthetic bacterial promoter&nbsp
   3400..3801    +  promoter       SFFV promoter: spleen focus-forming virus long terminal repeat (LTR) promoter
   3815..4510    +  CDS            TurboGFP: TurboGFP is a basic (constitutively fluorescent) green fluorescent protein published in 2006, derived from Pontellina plumata. It is reported to be a rapidly-maturing dimer with moderate acid sensitivity.
   4514..5836    +  CDS            ZNF207 (fragment): ZN207_HUMAN - Also known as BUGZ From Homo sapiens (Human).
   5856..6428    +  misc_feature   IRES: internal ribosome entry site (IRES) of the encephalomyocarditis virus (EMCV)
   6437..7033    +  CDS            PuroR: puromycin N-acetyltransferase; pac from Streptomyces alboniger; confers resistance to puromycin
   7040..7133    +  ncRNA          5' miR-30a: sequence upstream of the 71-nt precursor of the human miR-30a microRNA (Zeng et al., 2002) miRNA
   7245..7357    +  ncRNA          3' miR-30a: sequence downstream of the 71-nt precursor of the human miR-30a microRNA (Zeng et al., 2002) miRNA
   7452..7470    -  promoter       T7 promoter: promoter for bacteriophage T7 RNA polymerase
   7490..8078    +  misc_feature   WPRE: woodchuck hepatitis virus posttranscriptional regulatory element
   8095..8283    +  CDS            nef (fragment): NEF_HV1Z2 - Experimental evidence at protein level: Swiss-Prot protein existence level 1. Extracellular Nef protein targets CD4(+) T-lymphocytes for apoptosis by interacting with CXCR4 surface receptors. From Human immunodeficiency virus type 1 group M subtype D (isolate Z2/CDC-Z34) (HIV-1).
   8285..8518    +  LTR            3' LTR (ΔU3): self-inactivating 3' long terminal repeat (LTR) from HIV-1
   8625..8849    +  polyA_signal   bGH poly(A) signal: bovine growth hormone polyadenylation signal
   8853..8874    +  promoter       SV40 promoter (fragment): SV40 enhancer and early promoter
   8895..9323    +  rep_origin     f1 ori (sequence partly withheld): f1 bacteriophage origin of replication; arrow indicates direction of (+) strand synthesis
   9337..9666    +  promoter       SV40 promoter: SV40 enhancer and early promoter
   9715..10740   +  CDS            HygR: aminoglycoside phosphotransferase from E. coli; aph(4)-Ia; confers resistance to hygromycin
  10750..10875   +  CDS            ble (fragment): BLE_KLEPN - Experimental evidence at protein level: Swiss-Prot protein existence level 1. Binding protein with a strong affinity to the bleomycin family of antibiotics. Binds to CL990; an antimitotic-antibiotic compound. From Klebsiella pneumoniae.
  10870..10991   +  polyA_signal   SV40 poly(A) signal: SV40 polyadenylation signal
  11062..11084   -  protein_bind   lac operator (fragment): The lac repressor binds to the lac operator to inhibit transcription in E. coli. This inhibition can be relieved by adding lactose or isopropyl-β-D-thiogalactopyranoside (IPTG). lac repressor encoded by lacI
  11088..11118   -  promoter       lac promoter: promoter for the E. coli lac operon
  11133..11154   -  protein_bind   CAP binding site: CAP binding activates transcription in the presence of cAMP. E. coli catabolite activator protein
  11167..11259   -  CDS            lacI (fragment): lac repressor; lacI; The lac repressor binds to the lac operator to inhibit transcription in E. coli. This inhibition can be relieved by adding lactose or isopropyl-β-D-thiogalactopyranoside (IPTG).
  11442..12030   -  rep_origin     ori: high-copy-number ColE1/pMB1/pBR322/pUC origin of replication
  12201..13061   -  CDS            AmpR: β-lactamase; bla; confers resistance to ampicillin, carbenicillin, and related antibiotics
  13062..13166   -  promoter       AmpR promoter: bla
  13214..13348   +  polyA_signal   SV40 poly(A) signal: SV40 polyadenylation signal
  13515..329     +  CDS            nef (fragment) (across the origin): NEF_HV1BR - Experimental evidence at protein level: Swiss-Prot protein existence level 1. Extracellular Nef protein targets CD4(+) T-lymphocytes for apoptosis by interacting with CXCR4 surface receptors (PubMed:14990729). From Human immunodeficiency virus type 1 group M subtype B (isolate BRU/LAI) (HIV-1).
>Addgene plasmid #84025 | GUT BuGZ delta ZF1 | depositor full sequence | sequence record 164110 | Full plasmid sequence
TGGAAGGGCTAATTCACTCCCAAAGAAGACAAGATATCCTTGATCTGTGGATCTACCACACACAAGGCTA
CTTCCCTGATTAGCAGAACTACACACCAGGGCCAGGGGTCAGATATCCACTGACCTTTGGATGGTGCTAC
AAGCTAGTACCAGTTGAGCCAGATAAGGTAGAAGAGGCCAATAAAGGAGAGAACACCAGCTTGTTACACC
CTGTGAGCCTGCATGGGATGGATGACCCGGAGAGAGAAGTGTTAGAGTGGAGGTTTGACAGCCGCCTAGC
ATTTCATCACGTGGCCCGAGAGCTGCATCCGGAGTACTTCAAGAACTGCTGATATCGAGCTTGCTACAAG
GGACTTTCCGCTGGGGACTTTCCAGGGAGGCGTGGCCTGGGCGGGACTGGGGAGTGGCGAGCCCTCAGAT
CCTGCATATAAGCAGCTGCTTTTTGCCTGTACTGGGTCTCTCTGGTTAGACCAGATCTGAGCCTGGGAGC
TCTCTGGCTAACTAGGGAACCCACTGCTTAAGCCTCAATAAAGCTTGCCTTGAGTGCTTCAAGTAGTGTG
TGCCCGTCTGTTGTGTGACTCTGGTAACTAGAGATCCCTCAGACCCTTTTAGTCAGTGTGGAAAATCTCT
AGCAGTGGCGCCCGAACAGGGACTTGAAAGCGAAAGGGAAACCAGAGGAGCTCTCTCGACGCAGGACTCG
GCTTGCTGAAGCGCGCACGGCAAGAGGCGAGGGGCGGCGACTGGTGAGTACGCCAAAAATTTTGACTAGC
GGAGGCTAGAAGGAGAGAGATGGGTGCGAGAGCGTCAGTATTAAGCGGGGGAGAATTAGATCGCGATGGG
AAAAAATTCGGTTAAGGCCAGGGGGAAAGAAAAAATATAAATTAAAACATATAGTATGGGCAAGCAGGGA
GCTAGAACGATTCGCAGTTAATCCTGGCCTGTTAGAAACATCAGAAGGCTGTAGACAAATACTGGGACAG
CTACAACCATCCCTTCAGACAGGATCAGAAGAACTTAGATCATTATATAATACAGTAGCAACCCTCTATT
GTGTGCATCAAAGGATAGAGATAAAAGACACCAAGGAAGCTTTAGACAAGATAGAGGAAGAGCAAAACAA
AAGTAAGACCACCGCACAGCAAGCGGCCGGCCGCTGATCTTCAGACCTGGAGGAGGAGATATGAGGGACA
ATTGGAGAAGTGAATTATATAAATATAAAGTAGTAAAAATTGAACCATTAGGAGTAGCACCCACCAAGGC
AAAGAGAAGAGTGGTGCAGAGAGAAAAAAGAGCAGTGGGAATAGGAGCTTTGTTCCTTGGGTTCTTGGGA
GCAGCAGGAAGCACTATGGGCGCAGCGTCAATGACGCTGACGGTACAGGCCAGACAATTATTGTCTGGTA
TAGTGCAGCAGCAGAACAATTTGCTGAGGGCTATTGAGGCGCAACAGCATCTGTTGCAACTCACAGTCTG
GGGCATCAAGCAGCTCCAGGCAAGAATCCTGGCTGTGGAAAGATACCTAAAGGATCAACAGCTCCTGGGG
ATTTGGGGTTGCTCTGGAAAACTCATTTGCACCACTGCTGTGCCTTGGAATGCTAGTTGGAGTAATAAAT
CTCTGGAACAGATTTGGAATCACACGACCTGGATGGAGTGGGACAGAGAAATTAACAATTACACAAGCTT
AATACACTCCTTAATTGAAGAATCGCAAAACCAGCAAGAAAAGAATGAACAAGAATTATTGGAATTAGAT
AAATGGGCAAGTTTGTGGAATTGGTTTAACATAACAAATTGGCTGTGGTATATAAAATTATTCATAATGA
TAGTAGGAGGCTTGGTAGGTTTAAGAATAGTTTTTGCTGTACTTTCTATAGTGAATAGAGTTAGGCAGGG
ATATTCACCATTATCGTTTCAGACCCACCTCCCAACCCCGAGGGGACCCGACAGGCCCGAAGGAATAGAA
GAAGAAGGTGGAGAGAGAGACAGAGACAGATCCATTCGATTAGTGAACGGATCGGCACTGCGTGCGCCAA
TTCTGCAGACAAATGGCAGTATTCATCCACAATTTTAAAAGAAAAGGGGGGATTGGGGGGTACAGTGCAG
GGGAAAGAATAGTAGACATAATAGCAACAGACATACAAACTAAAGAATTACAAAAACAAATTACAAAAAT
TCAAAATTTTCGGGTTTATTACAGGGACAGCAGAGATCCAGTTTGGTTAGTACCGGGCCCGCTCTAGTCC
GGAATCAGTCCTGCTCCTCGGCCACGAAGTGCACGCAGTTGCCGGCCGGGTCGCGCAGGGCGAACTCCCG
CCCCCACGGCTGCTCGCCGATCTCGGTCATGGCCGGCCCGGAGGCGTCCCGGAAGTTCGTGGACACGACC
TCCGACCACTCGGCGTACAGCTCGTCCAGGCCGCGCACCCACACCCAGGCCAGGGTGTTGTCCGGCACCA
CCTGGTCCTGGACCGCGCTGATGAACAGGGTCACGTCGTCCCGGACCACACCGGCGAAGTCGTCCTCCAC
GAAGTCCCGGGAGAACCCGAGCCGGTCGGTCCAGAACTCGACCGCTCCGGCGACGTCGCGCGCGGTGAGC
ACCGGAACGGCACTGGTCAACTTGGCCATGGTGGCCCTCCTATAGTGAGTCGTATTATACTATGCCGATA
TACTATGCCGATGATTAATTGTCAACACGTGCTGCAGGTCCGAGGTTCTAGACCGCGTGTGGCATCTGAA
GCACCACCAGCGAGCGAGAGCTAGAGAGAAGGAAAGCCACCGACTTCACCGCCTCCGAGCTGCTCCGGGT
CGCGGGTCTGCAGCGTCTCCGGCCCTCCGCGCCTACAGCTCAAGCCACATCCGAAGGGGGAGGGAGCCGG
GAGCTGCGCGCGGGGCCGCCGGGGGGAGGGGTGGCACCGCCCACGCCGGGCGGCCACGAAGGGCGGGGCA
GCGGGCGCGCGCCCGGCGGGGGGAGGGGCCGCGCGCCGCGCCCGCTGGGAATTGGGGCCCTAGGGGGAGG
GCGGAGGCGCCGACGACCGCGGCACTTACCGTTCGCGGCGTGGCGCCCGGTGGTCCCCAAGGGGAGGGAA
GGGGGAGGCGGGGCGAGGACAGTGACCGGAGTCTCCTCAGCGGTGGCTTTTCTGCTTGGCAGCCTCAGCG
GCTGGCGCCAAAACCGGACTCCGCCCACTTCCTCGCCCCTGCGGTGCGAGGGTGTGGAATCCTCCAGACG
CTGGGGGAGGGGGAGTTGGGAGCTTAAAAACTAGTACCCCTTTGGGACCACTTTCAGCAGCGAACTCTCC
TGTACACCAGGGGTCAGTTCCACAGACGCGGGCCAGGGGTGGGTCATTGCGGCGTGAACAATAATTTGAC
TAGAAGTTGATTCGGGTGTTTCCGGAATTCCTAGCTGCAGTAACGCCATTTTGCAAGGCATGGAAAAATA
CCAAACCAAGAATAGAGAAGTTCAGATCAAGGGCGGGTACATGAAAATAGCTAACGTTGGGCCAAACAGG
ATATCTGCGGTGAGCAGTTTCGGCCCCGGCCCGGGGCCAAGAACAGATGGTCACCGCAGTTTCGGCCCCG
GCCCGAGGCCAAGAACAGATGGTCCCCAGATATGGCCCAACCCTCAGCAGTTTCTTAAGACCCATCAGAT
GTTTCCAGGCTCCCCCAAGGACCTGAAATGACCCTGCGCCTTATTTGAATTAACCAATCAGCCTGCTTCT
CGCTTCTGTTCGCGCGCTTCTGCTTCCCGAGCTCTATAAAAGAGCTCACAACCCCTCACTCGGCGCGCCA
GTCCTCCGACAGACTGAGTCGCCCGCTGGAGACCATGGAGAGCGACGAGAGCGGCCTGCCCGCCATGGAG
ATCGAGTGCCGCATCACCGGCACCCTGAACGGCGTGGAGTTCGAGCTGGTGGGCGGCGGAGAGGGCACCC
CCGAGCAGGGCCGCATGACCAACAAGATGAAGAGCACCAAAGGCGCCCTGACCTTCAGCCCCTACCTGCT
GAGCCACGTGATGGGCTACGGCTTCTACCACTTCGGCACCTACCCCAGCGGCTACGAGAACCCCTTCCTG
CACGCCATCAACAACGGCGGCTACACCAACACCCGCATCGAGAAGTACGAGGACGGCGGCGTGCTGCACG
TGAGCTTCAGCTACCGCTACGAGGCCGGCCGCGTGATCGGCGACTTCAAGGTGATGGGCACCGGCTTCCC
CGAGGACAGCGTGATCTTCACCGACAAGATCATCCGCAGCAACGCCACCGTGGAGCACCTGCACCCCATG
GGCGATAACGATCTGGATGGCAGCTTCACCCGCACCTTCAGCCTGCGCGACGGCGGCTACTACAGCTCCG
TGGTGGACAGCCACATGCACTTCAAGAGCGCCATCCACCCCAGCATCCTGCAGAACGGGGGCCCCATGTT
CGCCTTCCGCCGCGTGGAGGAGGATCACAGCAACACCGAGCTGGGCATCGTGGAGTACCAGCACGCCTTC
AAGACCCCGGATGCAGATGCCGGTGAAGAATACATGGGTCGCAAGAAGAAGAAGCAGCTGAAGCCGTGGT
TTAAATGCCATATATGTCACAAGAAATTGTATACAGGACCTGGCTTAGCTATTCATTGCATGCAGGTACA
TAAAGAAACAATAGATGCCGTACCAAATGCAATACCTGGAAGAACAGACATAGAGTTGGAAATATATGGT
ATGGAAGGTATTCCAGAAAAAGACATGGATGAAAGACGACGACTTCTTGAACAGAAAACACAAGAAAGTC
AAAAAAAGAAGCAACAAGATGATTCTGATGAATATGATGATGACGACTCTGCAGCCTCAACTTCATTTCA
GCCACAGCCTGTTCAACCTCAGCAAGGTTATATTCCTCCAATGGCACAGCCAGGACTGCCACCAGTACCA
GGAGCACCAGGAATGCCTCCAGGCATACCTCCATTAATGCCAGGTGTTCCTCCTCTGATGCCAGGAATGC
CACCAGTTATGCCAGGCATGCCACCTGGATTGCATCATCAGAGAAAATACACCCAGTCATTTTGCGGTGA
AAACATAATGATGCCAATGGGTGGAATGATGCCACCTGGACCAGGAATACCACCTCTGATGCCTGGAATG
CCACCAGGTATGCCCCCACCTGTTCCACGTCCTGGAATTCCTCCAATGACTCAAGCACAGGCTGTTTCAG
CGCCAGGTATTCTTAATAGACCACCTGCACCAACAGCAACTGTACCTGCCCCACAGCCTCCAGTTACTAA
GCCTCTTTTCCCCAGTGCTGGACAGGCTCAGGCAGCTGTCCAAGGACCTGTTGGTACAGATTTCAAACCC
TTAAATAGTACCCCTGCAACAACTACAGAACCCCCAAAGCCTACATTCCCTGCTTATACACAGTCTACAG
CTTCAACAACTAGTACAACAAATAGTACTGCAGCTAAACCAGCGGCTTCAATAACAAGTAAGCCTGCTAC
ACTTACAACAACTAGTGCAACCAGTAAGTTGATCCATCCAGATGAGGATATATCCCTGGAAGAGAGAAGG
GCACAGTTACCTAAGTATCAACGTAATCTTCCTCGGCCAGGACAGGCCCCCATCGGTAATCCACCAGTTG
GACCAATTGGAGGTATGATGCCACCACGGCCAGGCATCCCACAGCAACAAGGAATGAGACCCCCAATGCC
ACCTCATGGTCAGTATGGTGGTCATCATCAAGGCATGCCAGGATACCTTCCTGGTGCTATGCCCCCGTAT
GGGCAGGGACCGCCAATGGTGCCCCCTTACCAGGGTGGGCCTCCTCGACCTCCGATGGGAATGAGACCTC
CTGTAATGTCGCAAGGTGGCCGTTACTGAGCGGCCGCAAATTCCGCCCCTCTCCCTCCCCCCCCCCTAAC
GTTACTGGCCGAAGCCGCTTGGAATAAGGCCGGTGTGCGTTTGTCTATATGTTATTTTCCACCATATTGC
CGTCTTTTGGCAATGTGAGGGCCCGGAAACCTGGCCCTGTCTTCTTGACGAGCATTCCTAGGGGTCTTTC
CCCTCTCGCCAAAGGAATGCAAGGTCTGTTGAATGTCGTGAAGGAAGCAGTTCCTCTGGAAGCTTCTTGA
AGACAAACAACGTCTGTAGCGACCCTTTGCAGGCAGCGGAACCCCCCACCTGGCGACAGGTGCCTCTGCG
GCCAAAAGCCACGTGTATAAGATACACCTGCAAAGGCGGCACAACCCCAGTGCCACGTTGTGAGTTGGAT
AGTTGTGGAAAGAGTCAAATGGCTCTCCTCAAGCGTATTCAACAAGGGGCTGAAGGATGCCCAGAAGGTA
CCCCATTGTATGGGATCTGATCTGGGGCCTCGGTGCACATGCTTTACATGTGTTTAGTCGAGGTTAAAAA
AACGTCTAGGCCCCCCGAACCACGGGGACGTGGTTTTCCTTTGAAAAACACGATAATACCATGGCCACCG
AGTACAAGCCCACGGTGCGCCTCGCCACCCGCGACGACGTCCCCCGGGCCGTACGCACCCTCGCCGCCGC
GTTCGCCGACTACCCCGCCACGCGCCACACCGTCGACCCGGACCGCCACATCGAGCGGGTCACCGAGCTG
CAAGAACTCTTCCTCACGCGCGTCGGGCTCGACATCGGCAAGGTGTGGGTCGCGGACGACGGCGCCGCGG
TGGCGGTCTGGACCACGCCGGAGAGCGTCGAAGCGGGGGCGGTGTTCGCCGAGATCGGCTCGCGCATGGC
CGAGTTGAGCGGTTCCCGGCTGGCCGCGCAGCAACAGATGGAAGGCCTCCTGGCGCCGCACCGGCCCAAG
GAGCCCGCGTGGTTCCTGGCCACCGTCGGCGTCTCGCCCGACCACCAGGGCAAGGGTCTGGGCAGCGCCG
TCGTGCTCCCCGGAGTGGAGGCGGCCGAGCGCGCTGGGGTGCCCGCCTTCCTGGAGACCTCCGCGCCCCG
CAACCTCCCCTTCTACGAGCGGCTCGGCTTCACCGTCACCGCCGACGTCGAGGTGCCCGAAGGACCGCGC
ACCTGGTGCATGACCCGCAAGCCCGGTGCCTGAGTTTGTTTGAATGAGGCTTCAGTACTTTACAGAATCG
TTGCCTGCACATCTTGGAAACACTTGCTGGGATTACTTCTTCAGGTTAACCCAACAGAAGGCTCGAGAAG
GTATATTGCTGTTGACAGTGAGCGATCTCGCTTGGGCGAGAGTAAGTAGTGAAGCCACAGATGTACTTAC
TCTCGCCCAAGCGAGAGTGCCTACTGCCTCGGAATTCAAGGGGCTACTTTAGGAGCAATTATCTTGTTTA
CTAAAACTGAATACCTTGCTATCTCTTTGATACATTTTTACAAAGCTGAATTAAAATGGTATAAATTAAA
TCACTTTTTTCAATTGGAAGACTAATGCGGCCGGCCATTACTCCGTCTCGTGTCTTGTTGCATATGTCTG
CTGGTTTGTTTGATGTTGTTTGCGGGCGGGCCCTATAGTGAGTCGTATTACCTAGGACGCGTCTGGAACA
ATCAACCTCTGGATTACAAAATTTGTGAAAGATTGACTGGTATTCTTAACTATGTTGCTCCTTTTACGCT
ATGTGGATACGCTGCTTTAATGCCTTTGTATCATGCTATTGCTTCCCGTATGGCTTTCATTTTCTCCTCC
TTGTATAAATCCTGGTTGCTGTCTCTTTATGAGGAGTTGTGGCCCGTTGTCAGGCAACGTGGCGTGGTGT
GCACTGTGTTTGCTGACGCAACCCCCACTGGTTGGGGCATTGCCACCACCTGTCAGCTCCTTTCCGGGAC
TTTCGCTTTCCCCCTCCCTATTGCCACGGCGGAACTCATCGCCGCCTGCCTTGCCCGCTGCTGGACAGGG
GCTCGGCTGTTGGGCACTGACAATTCCGTGGTGTTGTCGGGGAAGCTGACGTCCTTTCCATGGCTGCTCG
CCTGTGTTGCCACCTGGATTCTGCGCGGGACGTCCTTCTGCTACGTCCCTTCGGCCCTCAATCCAGCGGA
CCTTCCTTCCCGCGGCCTGCTGCCGGCTCTGCGGCCTCTTCCGCGTCTTCGCCTTCGCCCTCAGACGAGT
CGGATCTCCCTTTGGGCCGCCTCCCCGCCTGGAATTAATTCTGCAGTCGAGACCTAGAAAAACATGGAGC
AATCACAAGTAGCAATACAGCAGCTACCAATGCTGATTGTGCCTGGCTAGAAGCACAAGAGGAGGAGGAG
GTGGGTTTTCCAGTCACACCTCAGGTACCTTTAAGACCAATGACTTACAAGGCAGCTGTAGATCTTAGCC
ACTTTTTAAAAGAAAAGAGGGGACTGGAAGGGCTAATTCACTCCCAACGAAGACAAGATCTGCTTTTTGC
TTGTACTGGGTCTCTCTGGTTAGACCAGATCTGAGCCTGGGAGCTCTCTGGCTAACTAGGGAACCCACTG
CTTAAGCCTCAATAAAGCTTGCCTTGAGTGCTTCAAGTAGTGTGTGCCCGTCTGTTGTGTGACTCTGGTA
ACTAGAGATCCCTCAGACCCTTTTAGTCAGTGTGGAAAATCTCTAGCAGTAGTAGTTCATGTCATCTTAT
TATTCAGTATTTATAACTTGCAAAGAAATGAATATCAGAGAGTGAGAGGCCTTGACATTGTTTAAACCCG
CTGATCAGCCTCGACTGTGCCTTCTAGTTGCCAGCCATCTGTTGTTTGCCCCTCCCCCGTGCCTTCCTTG
ACCCTGGAAGGTGCCACTCCCACTGTCCTTTCCTAATAAAATGAGGAAATTGCATCGCATTGTCTGAGTA
GGTGTCATTCTATTCTGGGGGGTGGGGTGGGGCAGGACAGCAAGGGGGAGGATTGGGAAGACAATAGCAG
GCATGCTGGGGATGCGGTGGGCTCTATGGCTTCTGAGGCGGAAAGAACCAGCTGGGGCTCTAGGGGGTAT
CCCC
[124 nt withheld, positions 8895-9018]
C
[91 nt withheld, positions 9020-9110]
A
[49 nt withheld, positions 9112-9160]
CCTTTGACGTTGGAGTCCACGTTCTTT
[37 nt withheld, positions 9188-9224]
ACCCTATCTCGGTCTATTCTTTTGATTTATAAGGGATTTTGCCGATTTCGGCCTATTGGTTAAAAAATGA
GCTGATTTAACAAAAATTTAACGCGAATTAATTCTGTGGAATGTGTGTCAGTTAGGGTGTGGAAAGTCCC
CAGGCTCCCCAGCAGGCAGAAGTATGCAAAGCATGCATCTCAATTAGTCAGCAACCAGGTGTGGAAAGTC
CCCAGGCTCCCCAGCAGGCAGAAGTATGCAAAGCATGCATCTCAATTAGTCAGCAACCATAGTCCCGCCC
CTAACTCCGCCCATCCCGCCCCTAACTCCGCCCAGTTCCGCCCATTCTCCGCCCCATGGCTGACTAATTT
TTTTTATTTATGCAGAGGCCGAGGCCGCCTCTGCCTCTGAGCTATTCCAGAAGTAGTGAGGAGGCTTTTT
TGGAGGCCTAGGCTTTTGCAAAAAGCTCCCGGGAGCTTGTATATCCATTTTCGGATCTGATCAGCACGTG
ATGAAAAAGCCTGAACTCACCGCGACGTCTGTCGAGAAGTTTCTGATCGAAAAGTTCGACAGCGTCTCCG
ACCTGATGCAGCTCTCGGAGGGCGAAGAATCTCGTGCTTTCAGCTTCGATGTAGGAGGGCGTGGATATGT
CCTGCGGGTAAATAGCTGCGCCGATGGTTTCTACAAAGATCGTTATGTTTATCGGCACTTTGCATCGGCC
GCGCTCCCGATTCCGGAAGTGCTTGACATTGGGGAATTCAGCGAGAGCCTGACCTATTGCATCTCCCGCC
GTGCACAGGGTGTCACGTTGCAAGACCTGCCTGAAACCGAACTGCCCGCTGTTCTGCAGCCGGTCGCGGA
GGCCATGGATGCGATCGCTGCGGCCGATCTTAGCCAGACGAGCGGGTTCGGCCCATTCGGACCGCAAGGA
ATCGGTCAATACACTACATGGCGTGATTTCATATGCGCGATTGCTGATCCCCATGTGTATCACTGGCAAA
CTGTGATGGACGACACCGTCAGTGCGTCCGTCGCGCAGGCTCTCGATGAGCTGATGCTTTGGGCCGAGGA
CTGCCCCGAAGTCCGGCACCTCGTGCACGCGGATTTCGGCTCCAACAATGTCCTGACGGACAATGGCCGC
ATAACAGCGGTCATTGACTGGAGCGAGGCGATGTTCGGGGATTCCCAATACGAGGTCGCCAACATCTTCT
TCTGGAGGCCGTGGTTGGCTTGTATGGAGCAGCAGACGCGCTACTTCGAGCGGAGGCATCCGGAGCTTGC
AGGATCGCCGCGGCTCCGGGCGTATATGCTCCGCATTGGTCTTGACCAACTCTATCAGAGCTTGGTTGAC
GGCAATTTCGATGATGCAGCTTGGGCGCAGGGTCGATGCGACGCAATCGTCCGATCCGGAGCCGGGACTG
TCGGGCGTACACAAATCGCCCGCAGAAGCGCGGCCGTCTGGACCGATGGCTGTGTAGAAGTACTCGCCGA
TAGTGGAAACCGACGCCCCAGCACTCGTCCGAGGGCAAAGGAATAGCACGTGCTACGAGATTTCGATTCC
ACCGCCGCCTTCTATGAAAGGTTGGGCTTCGGAATCGTTTTCCGGGACGCCGGCTGGATGATCCTCCAGC
GCGGGGATCTCATGCTGGAGTTCTTCGCCCACCCCAACTTGTTTATTGCAGCTTATAATGGTTACAAATA
AAGCAATAGCATCACAAATTTCACAAATAAAGCATTTTTTTCACTGCATTCTAGTTGTGGTTTGTCCAAA
CTCATCAATGTATCTTATCATGTCTGTATACCGTCGACCTCTAGCTAGAGCTTGGCGTAATCATGGTCAT
AGCTGTTTCCTGTGTGAAATTGTTATCCGCTCACAATTCCACACAACATACGAGCCGGAAGCATAAAGTG
TAAAGCCTGGGGTGCCTAATGAGTGAGCTAACTCACATTAATTGCGTTGCGCTCACTGCCCGCTTTCCAG
TCGGGAAACCTGTCGTGCCAGCTGCATTAATGAATCGGCCAACGCGCGGGGAGAGGCGGTTTGCGTATTG
GGCGCTCTTCCGCTTCCTCGCTCACTGACTCGCTGCGCTCGGTCGTTCGGCTGCGGCGAGCGGTATCAGC
TCACTCAAAGGCGGTAATACGGTTATCCACAGAATCAGGGGATAACGCAGGAAAGAACATGTGAGCAAAA
GGCCAGCAAAAGGCCAGGAACCGTAAAAAGGCCGCGTTGCTGGCGTTTTTCCATAGGCTCCGCCCCCCTG
ACGAGCATCACAAAAATCGACGCTCAAGTCAGAGGTGGCGAAACCCGACAGGACTATAAAGATACCAGGC
GTTTCCCCCTGGAAGCTCCCTCGTGCGCTCTCCTGTTCCGACCCTGCCGCTTACCGGATACCTGTCCGCC
TTTCTCCCTTCGGGAAGCGTGGCGCTTTCTCATAGCTCACGCTGTAGGTATCTCAGTTCGGTGTAGGTCG
TTCGCTCCAAGCTGGGCTGTGTGCACGAACCCCCCGTTCAGCCCGACCGCTGCGCCTTATCCGGTAACTA
TCGTCTTGAGTCCAACCCGGTAAGACACGACTTATCGCCACTGGCAGCAGCCACTGGTAACAGGATTAGC
AGAGCGAGGTATGTAGGCGGTGCTACAGAGTTCTTGAAGTGGTGGCCTAACTACGGCTACACTAGAAGAA
CAGTATTTGGTATCTGCGCTCTGCTGAAGCCAGTTACCTTCGGAAAAAGAGTTGGTAGCTCTTGATCCGG
CAAACAAACCACCGCTGGTAGCGGTGGTTTTTTTGTTTGCAAGCAGCAGATTACGCGCAGAAAAAAAGGA
TCTCAAGAAGATCCTTTGATCTTTTCTACGGGGTCTGACGCTCAGTGGAACGAAAACTCACGTTAAGGGA
TTTTGGTCATGAGATTATCAAAAAGGATCTTCACCTAGATCCTTTTAAATTAAAAATGAAGTTTTAAATC
AATCTAAAGTATATATGAGTAAACTTGGTCTGACAGTTACCAATGCTTAATCAGTGAGGCACCTATCTCA
GCGATCTGTCTATTTCGTTCATCCATAGTTGCCTGACTCCCCGTCGTGTAGATAACTACGATACGGGAGG
GCTTACCATCTGGCCCCAGTGCTGCAATGATACCGCGAGACCCACGCTCACCGGCTCCAGATTTATCAGC
AATAAACCAGCCAGCCGGAAGGGCCGAGCGCAGAAGTGGTCCTGCAACTTTATCCGCCTCCATCCAGTCT
ATTAATTGTTGCCGGGAAGCTAGAGTAAGTAGTTCGCCAGTTAATAGTTTGCGCAACGTTGTTGCCATTG
CTACAGGCATCGTGGTGTCACGCTCGTCGTTTGGTATGGCTTCATTCAGCTCCGGTTCCCAACGATCAAG
GCGAGTTACATGATCCCCCATGTTGTGCAAAAAAGCGGTTAGCTCCTTCGGTCCTCCGATCGTTGTCAGA
AGTAAGTTGGCCGCAGTGTTATCACTCATGGTTATGGCAGCACTGCATAATTCTCTTACTGTCATGCCAT
CCGTAAGATGCTTTTCTGTGACTGGTGAGTACTCAACCAAGTCATTCTGAGAATAGTGTATGCGGCGACC
GAGTTGCTCTTGCCCGGCGTCAATACGGGATAATACCGCGCCACATAGCAGAACTTTAAAAGTGCTCATC
ATTGGAAAACGTTCTTCGGGGCGAAAACTCTCAAGGATCTTACCGCTGTTGAGATCCAGTTCGATGTAAC
CCACTCGTGCACCCAACTGATCTTCAGCATCTTTTACTTTCACCAGCGTTTCTGGGTGAGCAAAAACAGG
AAGGCAAAATGCCGCAAAAAAGGGAATAAGGGCGACACGGAAATGTTGAATACTCATACTCTTCCTTTTT
CAATATTATTGAAGCATTTATCAGGGTTATTGTCTCATGAGCGGATACATATTTGAATGTATTTAGAAAA
ATAAACAAATAGGGGTTCCGCGCACATTTCCCCGAAAAGTGCCACCTGACGTCGACGGATCGGGAGATCA
ACTTGTTTATTGCAGCTTATAATGGTTACAAATAAAGCAATAGCATCACAAATTTCACAAATAAAGCATT
TTTTTCACTGCATTCTAGTTGTGGTTTGTCCAAACTCATCAATGTATCTTATCATGTCTGGATCAACTGG
ATAACTCAAGCTAACCAAAATCATCCCAAACTTCCCACCCCATACCCTATTACCACTGCCAATTACCTGT
GGTTTCATTTACTCTAAACCTGTGATTCCTCTGAATTATTTTCATTTTAAAGAAATTGTATTTGTTAAAT
ATGTACTACAAACTTAGTAGT
