>Addgene plasmid #84025 | GUT BuGZ delta ZF1 | addgene partial sequence | sequence record 162204 | SFFVpro-F 5'-CTTCTGCTTCCCGAGCTCTA-3'
TCGGCGCGCCAGTCCTCCGACAGACTGAGTCGCCCGCTGGAGACCATGGAGAGCGACGAGAGCGGCCTGC
CCGCCATGGAGATCGAGTGCCGCATCACCGGCACCCTGAACGGCGTGGAGTTCGAGCTGGTGGGCGGCGG
AGAGGGCACCCCCGAGCAGGGCCGCATGACCAACAAGATGAAGAGCACCAAAGGCGCCCTGACCTTCAGC
CCCTACCTGCTGAGCCACGTGATGGGCTACGGCTTCTACCACTTCGGCACCTACCCCAGCGGCTACGAGA
ACCCCTTCCTGCACGCCATCAACAACGGCGGCTACACCAACACCCGCATCGAGAAGTACGAGGACGGCGG
CGTGCTGCACGTGAGCTTCAGCTACCGCTACGAGGCCGGCCGCGTGATCGGCGACTTCAAGGTGATGGGC
ACCGGCTTCCCCGAGGACAGCGTGATCTTCACCGACAAGATCATCCGCAGCAACGCCACCGTGGAGCACC
TGCACCCCATGGGCGATAACGATCTGGATGGCAGCTTCACCCGCACCTTCAGCCTGCGCGACGGCGGCTA
CTACAGCTCCGTGGTGGACAGCCACATGCACTTCAAGAGCGCCATCCACCCCAGCATCCTGCAGAACGGG
GGCCCCATGTTCGCCTTCCGCCGCGTGGAGGAGGATCACAGCAACACCGAGCTGGGCATCGTGGAGTACC
AGCACGCCTTCAAGACCCCGGATGCAGATGCCGGTGAAGAATACATGGGTCGCAAGAAGAAGAAGCAGCT
GAAGCCGTGGTT
