>Addgene plasmid #84025 | GUT BuGZ delta ZF1 | addgene partial sequence | sequence record 162205 | pCDH-rev 5'-GCATTCCTTTGGCGAGAG-3'
GCCAGGTTTCCGGGCCCTCACATTGCCAAAAGACGGCAATATGGTGGAAAATAACATATAGACAAACGCA
CACCGGCCTTATTCCAAGCGGCTTCGGCCAGTAACGTTAGGGGGGGGGGAGGGAGAGGGGCGGAATTTGC
GGCCGCTCAGTAACGGCCACCTTGCGACATTACAGGAGGTCTCATTCCCATCGGAGGTCGAGGAGGCCCA
CCCTGGTAAGGGGGCACCATTGGCGGTCCCTGCCCATACGGGGGCATAGCACCAGGAAGGTATCCTGGCA
TGCCTTGATGATGACCACCATACTGACCATGAGGTGGCATTGGGGGTCTCATTCCTTGCTGCTGTGGGAT
GCCTGGCCGTGGTGGCATCATACCTCCAATTGGTCCAACTGGTGGATTACCGATGGGGGCCTGTCCTGGC
CGAGGAAGATTACGTTGATACTTAGGTAACTGTGCCCTTCTCTCTTCCAGGGATATATCCTCATCTGGAT
GGATCAACTTACTGGTTGCACTAGTTGTTGTAAGTGTAGCAGGCTTACTTGTTATTGAAGCCGCTGGTTT
AGCTGCAGTACTATTTGTTGTACTAGTTGTTGAAGCTGTAGACTGTGTATAAGCAGGGAATGTAGGCTTT
GGGGGTTCTGTAGTTGTTGCAGGGGTACTATTTAAGGGTTTGAAATCTGTACCAACAGGTCCTTGGACAG
CTGCCTGAGCCTGTCCAGCACTGGGGAAA
